>Addgene plasmid #230645 | AiP1403 - pAAV-AiE2174m-minBG-SYFP2-WPRE3-BGHpA | addgene full sequence | sequence record 470432 | Addgene NGS Result
CCTGCAGGCAGCTGCGCGCTCGCTCGCTCACTGAGGCCGCCCGGGCGTCGGGCGACCTTTGGTCGCCCGG
CCTCAGTGAGCGAGCGAGCGCGCAGAGAGGGAGTGGCCAACTCCATCACTAGGGGTTCCTGCGGCCGCAC
GCGTTGTAAGAGTAATAATCGCCGGCGTCCAGCAAACGATAATGAATGGCTCCACACCAACCATATATGG
AGCTTTACAACAGAACTATTCATGTTTCCAGAGATATTCCTGACTCTTCCACAGATCTGAAGAAAACCCA
GGCACATCCCATTTCACCCTGGATGAAGTCAACTTAATCCTCACCCACCAATCTACACTCTTTCTGACCC
AGATTTTGAGGACCCAGCTGATCGTGCTGCCTGCGAGGACCACATTTTCATCATTGACATAATGGTTAAT
CAACTGTCCTCTTCGATCCTCCAGCTGTTTGCCTCTTCTCCCTCAGTCTCAGCACACTGGGACCAGTCTT
AGAACACCAGGGCTAAGCTATTCCAGAAGCACAGACCAATTCTAATAGGTTCCTGAAAAGTGGGTGGGCA
GGGGTGGAGTTAGGGCACCATGTCGAACTCCAGCTGGCCGCCCATAAGCAGACTGGGCTCTGAAGGACAG
AGCAGGCTCTCAGGGCAAGAAGCGCCATTACAGGAATGGAGAGGCCTATGCGTGCTGCATGAGGGCTGCA
CTGTATCATGTGCAGTTTGACAGGAAACCACTCAGGTTTGATTTCAAGATAACAACTTGAGCTTATAACA
ACTTCTTAGAACCTCATTGAGATGAGAAGACCGAAGCGGAGAAAGGGATGGTGGAGGGGGAAGAACGGGA
AGATGTGGTAGAGGAGGAAGTAGTGAAGGAAGAAGAAAAGGAGGAGGGGGAGGAGGGGGAGGAGGAGGAG
GAGCAAGGGAGGAGGAAGATGTGGTAAGGAGTAGATGGAAGAGGAAGAAAAGGAGGAGGAGGGGGAGGAG
GGGGAGGAGGAAGAGGCCATCTGCAAGTCACTGGTAGAAAGGGAAGCACCTCATGAGCCAGAACTGTGAC
TGATCACTGGGAAGCATGAACCTGGTACGGCTGGATAGCTGATAACCACAGCAAAGACCAGGCCTGGGCC
CCACTTGTTCTCCGACTGCTGGTCCGTGCAAGCAGGGGATTGCTGAGGAAGAGGTGGGGGCTCACAGACA
TCTGTACCACAGGCCACAGCCTCAGCAGATCTGCTGATGCTCTATCGCCGGCGGAGCTCGGGCTGGGCAT
AAAAGTCAGGGCAGAGCCATCTATTGCTTACATTTGCTTCTGGGATCCAGATCTTTCGAAGCTAGCGCTA
CCGGTCGCCACCATGGTGAGCAAGGGCGAGGAGCTGTTCACCGGGGTGGTGCCCATCCTGGTCGAGCTGG
ACGGCGACGTAAACGGCCACAAGTTCAGCGTGTCCGGCGAGGGCGAGGGCGATGCCACCTACGGCAAGCT
GACCCTGAAGCTGATCTGCACCACCGGCAAGCTGCCCGTGCCCTGGCCCACCCTCGTGACCACCCTGGGC
TACGGCGTGCAGTGCTTCGCCCGCTACCCCGACCACATGAAGCAGCACGACTTCTTCAAGTCCGCCATGC
CCGAAGGCTACGTCCAGGAGCGCACCATCTTCTTCAAGGACGACGGCAACTACAAGACCCGCGCCGAGGT
GAAGTTCGAGGGCGACACCCTGGTGAACCGCATCGAGCTGAAGGGCATCGACTTCAAGGAGGACGGCAAC
ATCCTGGGGCACAAGCTGGAGTACAACTACAACAGCCACAACGTCTATATCACCGCCGACAAGCAGAAGA
ACGGCATCAAGGCCAACTTCAAGATCCGCCACAACATCGAGGACGGCGGCGTGCAGCTCGCCGACCACTA
CCAGCAGAACACCCCCATCGGCGACGGCCCCGTGCTGCTGCCCGACAACCACTACCTGAGCTACCAGTCC
AAGCTGAGCAAAGACCCCAACGAGAAGCGCGATCACATGGTCCTGCTGGAGTTCGTGACCGCCGCCGGGA
TCACTCTCGGCATGGACGAGCTGTACAAGTAAGTCGACGGCGCGCCGCGGCCGCGAATTCGATATCATAA
TCAACCTCTGGATTACAAAATTTGTGAAAGATTGACTGGTATTCTTAACTATGTTGCTCCTTTTACGCTA
TGTGGATACGCTGCTTTAATGCCTTTGTATCATGCTATTGCTTCCCGTATGGCTTTCATTTTCTCCTCCT
TGTATAAATCCTGGTTAGTTCTTGCCACGGCGGAACTCATCGCCGCCTGCCTTGCCCGCTGCTGGACAGG
GGCTCGGCTGTTGGGCACTGACAATTCCGTGGCTCGAGAGATCTTCGACTGTGCCTTCTAGTTGCCAGCC
ATCTGTTGTTTGCCCCTCCCCCGTGCCTTCCTTGACCCTGGAAGGTGCCACTCCCACTGTCCTTTCCTAA
TAAAATGAGGAAATTGCATCGCATTGTCTGAGTAGGTGTCATTCTATTCTGGGGGGTGGGGTGGGGCAGG
ACAGCAAGGGGGAGGATTGGGAAGACAATAGCAGGCATGAGATCTCACGTGCGGACCGAGCGGCCGCAGG
AACCCCTAGTGATGGAGTTGGCCACTCCCTCTCTGCGCGCTCGCTCGCTCACTGAGGCCGGGCGACCAAA
GGTCGCCCGACGCCCGGGCTTTGCCCGGGCGGCCTCAGTGAGCGAGCGAGCGCGCAGCTGCCTGCAGGGG
CGCCTGATGCGGTATTTTCTCCTTACGCATCTGTGCGGTATTTCACACCGCATA
[95 nt withheld, positions 2785-2879]
T
[46 nt withheld, positions 2881-2926]
C
[141 nt withheld, positions 2928-3068]
CCTTTGACGTTGGAGTCCACGTTCTTT
[37 nt withheld, positions 3096-3132]
ACTCTATCTCGGGCTATTCTTTTGATTTATAAGGGATTTTGCCGATTTCGGTCTATTGGTTAAAAAATGA
GCTGATTTAACAAAAATTTAACGCGAATTTTAACAAAATATTAACGTTTACAATTTTATGGTGCACTCTC
AGTACAATCTGCTCTGATGCCGCATAGTTAAGCCAGCCCCGACACCCGCCAACACCCGCTGACGCGCCCT
GACGGGCTTGTCTGCTCCCGGCATCCGCTTACAGACAAGCTGTGACCGTCTCCGGGAGCTGCATGTGTCA
GAGGTTTTCACCGTCATCACCGAAACGCGCGAGACGAAAGGGCCTCGTGATACGCCTATTTTTATAGGTT
AATGTCATGATAATAATGGTTTCTTAGACGTCAGGTGGCACTTTTCGGGGAAATGTGCGCGGAACCCCTA
TTTGTTTATTTTTCTAAATACATTCAAATATGTATCCGCTCATGAGACAATAACCCTGATAAATGCTTCA
ATAATATTGAAAAAGGAAGAGTATGAGTATTCAACATTTCCGTGTCGCCCTTATTCCCTTTTTTGCGGCA
TTTTGCCTTCCTGTTTTTGCTCACCCAGAAACGCTGGTGAAAGTAAAAGATGCTGAAGATCAGTTGGGTG
CACGAGTGGGTTACATCGAACTGGATCTCAACAGCGGTAAGATCCTTGAGAGTTTTCGCCCCGAAGAACG
TTTTCCAATGATGAGCACTTTTAAAGTTCTGCTATGTGGCGCGGTATTATCCCGTATTGACGCCGGGCAA
GAGCAACTCGGTCGCCGCATACACTATTCTCAGAATGACTTGGTTGAGTACTCACCAGTCACAGAAAAGC
ATCTTACGGATGGCATGACAGTAAGAGAATTATGCAGTGCTGCCATAACCATGAGTGATAACACTGCGGC
CAACTTACTTCTGACAACGATCGGAGGACCGAAGGAGCTAACCGCTTTTTTGCACAACATGGGGGATCAT
GTAACTCGCCTTGATCGTTGGGAACCGGAGCTGAATGAAGCCATACCAAACGACGAGCGTGACACCACGA
TGCCTGTAGCAATGGCAACAACGTTGCGCAAACTATTAACTGGCGAACTACTTACTCTAGCTTCCCGGCA
ACAATTAATAGACTGGATGGAGGCGGATAAAGTTGCAGGACCACTTCTGCGCTCGGCCCTTCCGGCTGGC
TGGTTTATTGCTGATAAATCTGGAGCCGGTGAGCGTGGGTCTCGCGGTATCATTGCAGCACTGGGGCCAG
ATGGTAAGCCCTCCCGTATCGTAGTTATCTACACGACGGGGAGTCAGGCAACTATGGATGAACGAAATAG
ACAGATCGCTGAGATAGGTGCCTCACTGATTAAGCATTGGTAACTGTCAGACCAAGTTTACTCATATATA
CTTTAGATTGATTTAAAACTTCATTTTTAATTTAAAAGGATCTAGGTGAAGATCCTTTTTGATAATCTCA
TGACCAAAATCCCTTAACGTGAGTTTTCGTTCCACTGAGCGTCAGACCCCGTAGAAAAGATCAAAGGATC
TTCTTGAGATCCTTTTTTTCTGCGCGTAATCTGCTGCTTGCAAACAAAAAAACCACCGCTACCAGCGGTG
GTTTGTTTGCCGGATCAAGAGCTACCAACTCTTTTTCCGAAGGTAACTGGCTTCAGCAGAGCGCAGATAC
CAAATACTGTTCTTCTAGTGTAGCCGTAGTTAGGCCACCACTTCAAGAACTCTGTAGCACCGCCTACATA
CCTCGCTCTGCTAATCCTGTTACCAGTGGCTGCTGCCAGTGGCGATAAGTCGTGTCTTACCGGGTTGGAC
TCAAGACGATAGTTACCGGATAAGGCGCAGCGGTCGGGCTGAACGGGGGGTTCGTGCACACAGCCCAGCT
TGGAGCGAACGACCTACACCGAACTGAGATACCTACAGCGTGAGCTATGAGAAAGCGCCACGCTTCCCGA
AGGGAGAAAGGCGGACAGGTATCCGGTAAGCGGCAGGGTCGGAACAGGAGAGCGCACGAGGGAGCTTCCA
GGGGGAAACGCCTGGTATCTTTATAGTCCTGTCGGGTTTCGCCACCTCTGACTTGAGCGTCGATTTTTGT
GATGCTCGTCAGGGGGGCGGAGCCTATGGAAAAACGCCAGCAACGCGGCCTTTTTACGGTTCCTGGCCTT
TTGCTGGCCTTTTGCTCACATGT
Features (pLannotate 1.2.2; 14 found; start..end, strand, type, name):
     12..39      +  repeat_region  AAV2 ITR (fragment): inverted terminal repeat of adeno-associated virus serotype 2 inverted
     68..95      +  repeat_region  AAV2 ITR (fragment): inverted terminal repeat of adeno-associated virus serotype 2 inverted
   1343..2059    +  CDS            SYFP2: SYFP2 is a basic (constitutively fluorescent) yellow fluorescent protein published in 2006, derived from Aequorea victoria. It is reported to be a very rapidly-maturing monomer with moderate acid sensitivity.
   2099..2256    +  misc_feature   WPRE (fragment): woodchuck hepatitis virus posttranscriptional regulatory element
   2262..2342    +  misc_feature   WPRE (fragment): woodchuck hepatitis virus posttranscriptional regulatory element
   2359..2470    +  polyA_signal   bGH poly(A) signal: bovine growth hormone polyadenylation signal
   2588..2728    +  repeat_region  AAV2 ITR: inverted terminal repeat of adeno-associated virus serotype 2 inverted
   2733..2784    -  misc_feature   bom (fragment): basis of mobility region from pBR322
   2803..3258    +  rep_origin     f1 ori (sequence partly withheld): f1 bacteriophage origin of replication; arrow indicates direction of (+) strand synthesis
   3259..3308    -  misc_feature   bom (fragment): basis of mobility region from pBR322
   3410..3445    -  CDS            rop (fragment): Rop protein, which maintains plasmids at low copy number; rop
   3540..3644    +  promoter       AmpR promoter: bla
   3645..4505    +  CDS            AmpR: β-lactamase; bla; confers resistance to ampicillin, carbenicillin, and related antibiotics
   4676..5264    +  rep_origin     ori: high-copy-number ColE1/pMB1/pBR322/pUC origin of replication
