[The description below was written by a language model from this plasmid's Addgene catalogue record and pLannotate feature annotations shown in this document.]
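Description:
AiP1403 - pAAV-AiE2174m-minBG-SYFP2-WPRE3-BGHpA is an adeno-associated virus transfer plasmid built on a pAAV2 backbone, of about 5.3 kb, intended for packaging recombinant AAV that reports the activity of a candidate cell-type-specific enhancer in the brain. In bacteria it is maintained through a high-copy ColE1/pUC-type origin and selected with ampicillin via the β-lactamase gene and its native promoter. An f1 phage origin and short remnants of pBR322 bom and rop sequences are also present in the backbone. The AAV2 inverted terminal repeats define the segment that is replicated and packaged into virions. The downstream ITR is annotated in full, while the upstream one was detected only as short fragments.

Between the ITRs, the enhancer AiE2174m is placed upstream of the minBG minimal promoter, generally understood as a minimal beta-globin promoter with little activity of its own, so that transcription depends largely on the enhancer. Neither element is annotated in the feature table, but an unannotated stretch of roughly 1.2 kb preceding the reporter is consistent with their position as implied by the plasmid name. This pair drives SYFP2, a rapidly maturing monomeric yellow fluorescent protein derived from Aequorea victoria. The transcript is stabilised and terminated by WPRE3, a shortened version of the woodchuck hepatitis virus posttranscriptional regulatory element (seen here as two WPRE fragments), followed by the bovine growth hormone polyadenylation signal.

The construct belongs to a collection of enhancer AAVs developed for genetic access to cortical cell types. The record does not state which brain cell populations AiE2174m labels.
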