Addgene plasmid #230645: AiP1403 - pAAV-AiE2174m-minBG-SYFP2-WPRE3-BGHpA
Purpose: AiE2174m is an enhancer sequence, designed to drive AAV-mediated transgene expression in specific populations of brain cells
Depositing lab: Allen Institute for Brain Science & Bosiljka Tasic. Depositing organization: Allen Institute. Publication: A suite of enhancer AAVs and transgenic mouse lines for genetic access to cortical cell types. Ben-Simon Y, Hooper M, Narayan S, Daigle TL, Dwivedi D, Way SW, Oster A, Stafford DA, Mich JK, Taormina MJ, Martinez RA, Opitz-Araya X, Roth JR, Alexander JR, Allen S, Amster A, Arbuckle J, Ayala A, Baker PM, Bakken TE, Barcelli T, Barta S, Bendrick J, Bertagnolli D, Bielstein C, Bishwakarma P, Bowlus J, Boyer G, Brouner K, Casian B, Casper T, Chakka AB, Chakrabarty R, Chance RK, Chavan S, Clark M, Colbert K, Collman F, Daniel S, Departee M, DiValentin P, Donadio N, Dotson N, Egdorf T, Fliss T, Gabitto M, Garcia J, Gary A, Gasperini M, Gloe J, Goldy J, Gore BB, Graybuck L, Greisman N, Haeseleer F, Halterman C, Haradon Z, Hastings SD, Helback O, Ho W, Hockemeyer D, Huang C, Huff S, Hunker A, Johansen N, Jones D, Juneau Z, Kalmbach B, Kannan M, Khem S, Kussick E, Kutsal R, Larsen R, Lee C, Lee AY, Leibly M, Lenz GH, Li S, Liang E, Lusk N, Madigan Z, Malloy J, Malone J, McCue R, Melchor J, Mollenkopf T, Moosman S, Morin E, Newman D, Ng L, Ngo K, Omstead V, Otto S, Oyama A, Pena N, Pham T, Phillips E, Pom CA, Potekhina L, Ransford S, Ray PL, Rette D, Reynoldson C, Rimorin C, Rocha D, Ruiz A, Sanchez REA, Sawyer L, Sedeno-Cortes A, Sevigny JP, Shapovalova N, Shepard N, Shulga L, Sigler AR, Siverts L, Soliman S, Somasundaram S, Staats B, Stewart K, Szelenyi E, Tieu M, Trader C, Tran A, van Velthoven CTJ, Walker M, Wang Y, Weed N, Wirthlin M, Wood T, Wynalda B, Yao Z, Zhou T, Ariza J, Dee N, Reding M, Ronellenfitch K, Mufti S, Sunkin SM, Smith KA, Esposito L, Waters J, Thyagarajan B, Yao S, Lein ES, Zeng H, Levi BP, Ngai J, Ting JT, Tasic B. Cell. 2025 May 16:S0092-8674(25)00513-6. doi: 10.1016/j.cell.2025.05.002. PubMed 40403729.
Backbone
  Vector backbone: pAAV2
  Vector type: AAV
Growth in bacteria
  Bacterial resistance: Ampicillin, 100 μg/mL
  Growth temperature: 37°C
  Growth strain: NEB Stable
  Copy number: High Copy
Gene/Insert
  Gene/Insert name: SYFP2
  Species: Synthetic
  Promoter: minBG
  Cloning method: Restriction Enzyme; 5′ cloning site MluI (unknown if destroyed); 3′ cloning site SacI (unknown if destroyed)
Terms and licenses: Academic/Nonprofit Terms; Industry Terms: Not Available to Industry
How to cite: AiP1403 - pAAV-AiE2174m-minBG-SYFP2-WPRE3-BGHpA was a gift from Allen Institute for Brain Science & Bosiljka Tasic (Addgene plasmid # 230645 ; http://n2t.net/addgene:230645 ; RRID:Addgene_230645)
